>Addgene plasmid #106848 | gh234 | addgene full sequence | sequence record 221439 | Addgene Assembled Full Sequence
CTAAATTGTAAGCGTTAATATTTTGTTAAAATTCGCGTTAAATTTTTGTTAAATCAGCTCATTTTTTAAC
CAATAGGCCGAAATCGGCAAAATCCCTTATAAATCAAAAGAATAGACCGAGATAGGGTTGAGTGGCCGCT
ACAGGGCGCTCCCATTCGCCATTCAGGCTGCGCAACTGTTGGGAAGGGCGTTTCGGTGCGGGCCTCTTCG
CTATTACGCCAGCTGGCGAAAGGGGGATGTGCTGCAAGGCGATTAAGTTGGGTAACGCCAGGGTTTTCCC
AGTCACGACGTTGTAAAACGACGGCCAGTGAGCGCGACGTAATACGACTCACTATAGGGCGAATTGGCGG
AAGGCCGTCAAGGCCACGTGTCTTGTCCAGAGCTCGATATCGAATTCGAGGGCCTATTTCCCATGATTCC
TTCATATTTGCATATACGATACAAGGCTGTTAGAGAGATAATTGGAATTAATTTGACTGTAAACACAAAG
ATATTAGTACAAAATACGTGACGTAGAAAGTAATAATTTCTTGGGTAGTTTGCAGTTTTAAAATTATGTT
TTAAAATGGACTATCATATGCTTACCGTAACTTGAAAGTATTTCGATTTCTTGGCTTTATATATCTTGTG
GAAAGGACGAAACACCGTCTCCCTTTCCAATGTTGAGGTTTTAGAGCTAGAAATAGCAAGTTAAAATAAA
GCTAGTCCGTTATCAACTTGAAAAAGTGGCACCGAGTCGGTGCTTTTTTTGGTACCTGGAGCACAAGACT
GGCCTCATGGGCCTTCCGCTCACTGCCCGCTTTCCAGTCGGGAAACCTGTCGTGCCAGCTGCATTAACAT
GGTCATAGCTGTTTCCTTGCGTATTGGGCGCTCTCCGCTTCCTCGCTCACTGACTCGCTGCGCTCGGTCG
TTCGGGTAAAGCCTGGGGTGCCTAATGAGCAAAAGGCCAGCAAAAGGCCAGGAACCGTAAAAAGGCCGCG
TTGCTGGCGTTTTTCCATAGGCTCCGCCCCCCTGACGAGCATCACAAAAATCGACGCTCAAGTCAGAGGT
GGCGAAACCCGACAGGACTATAAAGATACCAGGCGTTTCCCCCTGGAAGCTCCCTCGTGCGCTCTCCTGT
TCCGACCCTGCCGCTTACCGGATACCTGTCCGCCTTTCTCCCTTCGGGAAGCGTGGCGCTTTCTCATAGC
TCACGCTGTAGGTATCTCAGTTCGGTGTAGGTCGTTCGCTCCAAGCTGGGCTGTGTGCACGAACCCCCCG
TTCAGCCCGACCGCTGCGCCTTATCCGGTAACTATCGTCTTGAGTCCAACCCGGTAAGACACGACTTATC
GCCACTGGCAGCAGCCACTGGTAACAGGATTAGCAGAGCGAGGTATGTAGGCGGTGCTACAGAGTTCTTG
AAGTGGTGGCCTAACTACGGCTACACTAGAAGAACAGTATTTGGTATCTGCGCTCTGCTGAAGCCAGTTA
CCTTCGGAAAAAGAGTTGGTAGCTCTTGATCCGGCAAACAAACCACCGCTGGTAGCGGTGGTTTTTTTGT
TTGCAAGCAGCAGATTACGCGCAGAAAAAAAGGATCTCAAGAAGATCCTTTGATCTTTTCTACGGGGTCT
GACGCTCAGTGGAACGAAAACTCACGTTAAGGGATTTTGGTCATGAGATTATCAAAAAGGATCTTCACCT
AGATCCTTTTAAATTAAAAATGAAGTTTTAAATCAATCTAAAGTATATATGAGTAAACTTGGTCTGACAG
TTACCAATGCTTAATCAGTGAGGCACCTATCTCAGCGATCTGTCTATTTCGTTCATCCATAGTTGCCTGA
CTCCCCGTCGTGTAGATAACTACGATACGGGAGGGCTTACCATCTGGCCCCAGTGCTGCAATGATACCGC
GAGAACCACGCTCACCGGCTCCAGATTTATCAGCAATAAACCAGCCAGCCGGAAGGGCCGAGCGCAGAAG
TGGTCCTGCAACTTTATCCGCCTCCATCCAGTCTATTAATTGTTGCCGGGAAGCTAGAGTAAGTAGTTCG
CCAGTTAATAGTTTGCGCAACGTTGTTGCCATTGCTACAGGCATCGTGGTGTCACGCTCGTCGTTTGGTA
TGGCTTCATTCAGCTCCGGTTCCCAACGATCAAGGCGAGTTACATGATCCCCCATGTTGTGCAAAAAAGC
GGTTAGCTCCTTCGGTCCTCCGATCGTTGTCAGAAGTAAGTTGGCCGCAGTGTTATCACTCATGGTTATG
GCAGCACTGCATAATTCTCTTACTGTCATGCCATCCGTAAGATGCTTTTCTGTGACTGGTGAGTACTCAA
CCAAGTCATTCTGAGAATAGTGTATGCGGCGACCGAGTTGCTCTTGCCCGGCGTCAATACGGGATAATAC
CGCGCCACATAGCAGAACTTTAAAAGTGCTCATCATTGGAAAACGTTCTTCGGGGCGAAAACTCTCAAGG
ATCTTACCGCTGTTGAGATCCAGTTCGATGTAACCCACTCGTGCACCCAACTGATCTTCAGCATCTTTTA
CTTTCACCAGCGTTTCTGGGTGAGCAAAAACAGGAAGGCAAAATGCCGCAAAAAAGGGAATAAGGGCGAC
ACGGAAATGTTGAATACTCATACTCTTCCTTTTTCAATATTATTGAAGCATTTATCAGGGTTATTGTCTC
ATGAGCGGATACATATTTGAATGTATTTAGAAAAATAAACAAATAGGGGTTCCGCGCACATTTCCCCGAA
AAGTGCCAC
Features (pLannotate 1.2.2; 10 found; start..end, strand, type, name):
      3..134     -  rep_origin     M13 ori (fragment): M13 bacteriophage origin of replication; arrow indicates direction of (+) strand synthesis
    155..311     -  CDS            lacZα (fragment): LacZα fragment of β-galactosidase; lacZ fragment
    320..338     +  promoter       T7 promoter: promoter for bacteriophage T7 RNA polymerase
    398..638     +  promoter       U6 promoter: RNA polymerase III promoter for human U6 snRNA
    668..743     +  misc_RNA       gRNA scaffold: guide RNA scaffold for the Streptococcus pyogenes CRISPR/Cas9 system
    790..837     -  CDS            lacI (fragment): lac repressor; lacI; The lac repressor binds to the lac operator to inhibit transcription in E. coli. This inhibition can be relieved by adding lactose or isopropyl-β-D-thiogalactopyranoside (IPTG).
    874..914     -  rep_origin     RSF ori (fragment): Plasmids containing the RSF 1030 origin of replication can be propagated in E. coli cells that contain additional plasmids with compatible origins.
    992..1580    -  rep_origin     ori: high-copy-number ColE1/pMB1/pBR322/pUC origin of replication
   1751..2611    -  CDS            AmpR: β-lactamase; bla; confers resistance to ampicillin, carbenicillin, and related antibiotics
   2612..2716    -  promoter       AmpR promoter: bla
