[The description below was written by a language model from this plasmid's Addgene catalogue record and pLannotate feature annotations shown in this document.]
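Description:
gh234 is a small mammalian-expression guide RNA plasmid built on the EPB104 backbone, designed to express a single CRISPR/Cas9 guide RNA directed against the human DPY19L1 gene (also known as KIAA0877). The assembled full sequence is about 2.7 kb. It is maintained in E. coli as a high-copy plasmid through a ColE1/pUC-type origin of replication and is selected with ampicillin through a β-lactamase (AmpR) gene driven by its own bla promoter. The annotation also picks up short fragments of an M13 origin, lacZα, lacI and an RSF origin. These look like remnants of the parental cloning vector, not functional elements.

The working cassette consists of the human U6 promoter, an RNA polymerase III promoter suited to producing short, uncapped transcripts. It is followed after a short gap by the Streptococcus pyogenes Cas9 guide RNA scaffold. That gap is of the right size and position to hold the 20-nucleotide DPY19L1 targeting spacer, although the spacer is not annotated as a separate feature. A T7 promoter lies just upstream of the U6 promoter and probably serves as the sequencing primer site listed in the record. The plasmid encodes no Cas9 and no mammalian selection marker or reporter, so the nuclease has to be supplied separately, for example from a co-transfected plasmid or a Cas9-expressing cell line. The insert was cloned by restriction enzyme, but the sites used are not recorded. The construct belongs to a validated gRNA library covering human glycosyltransferase genes and is intended for knockout or editing of DPY19L1 in human cells.
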