Addgene plasmid #106848: gh234
Purpose: expression of gRNA targeting DPY19L1
Depositing lab: Eric-Paul Bennett. Depositing organization: University of Copenhagen. Publication: A validated gRNA library for CRISPR/Cas9 targeting of the human glycosyltransferase genome. Narimatsu Y, Joshi HJ, Zhang Y, Gomes C, Chen YH, Lorenzetti F, Furukawa S, Schjoldager K, Hansen L, Clausen H, Bennett EP, Wandall HH. Glycobiology. 2018 Jan 5. pii: 4791732. doi: 10.1093/glycob/cwx101. PubMed 29315387.
Backbone
  Vector backbone: EPB104
  Backbone manufacturer: Eric-Paul Bennett (Addgene plasmid # 68369)
  Backbone size w/o insert (bp): 2376
  Vector type: Mammalian Expression
Growth in bacteria
  Bacterial resistance: Ampicillin, 100 μg/mL
  Growth temperature: 37°C
  Growth strain: DH5alpha
  Copy number: High Copy
Gene/Insert
  Gene/Insert name: DPY19L1
  gRNA/shRNA sequence: TCTCCCTTTCCAATGTTGAG
  Species: H. sapiens (human)
  Entrez Gene: DPY19L1 (a.k.a. KIAA0877)
  Cloning method: Restriction Enzyme; 5′ cloning site unknown (unknown if destroyed); 3′ cloning site unknown (unknown if destroyed)
  Sequencing primers: 5′ T7NP
Terms and licenses: Academic/Nonprofit Terms; Industry Terms: Not Available to Industry
How to cite: gh234 was a gift from Eric-Paul Bennett (Addgene plasmid # 106848 ; http://n2t.net/addgene:106848 ; RRID:Addgene_106848)
