>Addgene plasmid #106848 | gh234 | addgene partial sequence | sequence record 221440 | hU6-F 5'-GAGGGCCTATTTCCCATGATT-3'
GGAATTAATTTGACTGTAAACACAAAGATATTAGTACAAAATACGTGACGTAGAAAGTAATAATTTCTTG
GGTAGTTTGCAGTTTTAAAATTATGTTTTAAAATGGACTATCATATGCTTACCGTAACTTGAAAGTATTT
CGATTTCTTGGCTTTATATATCTTGTGGAAAGGACGAAACACCGTCTCCCTTTCCAATGTTGAGGTTTTA
GAGCTAGAAATAGCAAGTTAAAATAAAGCTAGTCCGTTATCAACTTGAAAAAGTGGCACCGAGTCGGTGC
TTTTTTTGGTACCTGGAGCACAAGACTGGCCTCATGGGCCTTCCGCTCACTGCCCGCTTTCCAGTCGGGA
AACCTGTCGTGCCAGCTGCATTAACATGGTCATAGCTGTTTCCTTGCGTATTGGGCGCTCTCCGCTTCCT
CGCTCACTGACTCGCTGCGCTCGGTCGTTCGGGTAAAGCCTGGGGTGCCTAATGAGCAAAAGGCCAGCAA
AAGGCCAGGAACCGTAAAAAGGCCGCGTTGCTGGCGTTTTTCCATAGGCTCCGCCCCCCTGACGAGCATC
ACAAAAATCGACGCTCAAGTCAGAGGTGGCGAAACCCGACAGGACTATAAAGATACCAGGCGTTTCCCCC
TGGAAGCTCCCTCGTGCGCTCTCCTGTTCCGACCCTGCCGCTTACCGGATACCTGTCCGCCTTTCTCCCT
TCGGGAAGCGTGGCGCTTTCTCATAGCTCACGCTGTAGGTATCTCAGTTCGGTGTAGGTCGTTCGCTCCA
AGCTGGGCTGTGTGCACGAACCCCCCGTTCAGCCCGACCGCTGCGCCTTATCCGGTAACTATCGTCTTGA
GTCCAACCCGGTAAGACACGACTTATCGCCACTGGCAGCAGCCACTGGTAACAGGATTAGCAGAGCGAGG
TATGTA
